Addgene plasmid #125771: pXPR_BRD003-sgWRN1
Purpose: constitutive expression of a guide RNA targeting human WRN
Depositing lab: Francisca Vazquez. Depositing organization: Broad Institute. Publication: WRN helicase is a synthetic lethal target in microsatellite unstable cancers. Chan EM, Shibue T, McFarland JM, Gaeta B, Ghandi M, Dumont N, Gonzalez A, McPartlan JS, Li T, Zhang Y, Bin Liu J, Lazaro JB, Gu P, Piett CG, Apffel A, Ali SO, Deasy R, Keskula P, Ng RWS, Roberts EA, Reznichenko E, Leung L, Alimova M, Schenone M, Islam M, Maruvka YE, Liu Y, Roper J, Raghavan S, Giannakis M, Tseng YY, Nagel ZD, D'Andrea A, Root DE, Boehm JS, Getz G, Chang S, Golub TR, Tsherniak A, Vazquez F, Bass AJ. Nature. 2019 Apr 10. pii: 10.1038/s41586-019-1102-x. doi: 10.1038/s41586-019-1102-x. PubMed 30971823.
Backbone
  Vector backbone: pXPR_BRD003
  Backbone size w/o insert (bp): 8318
  Vector type: CRISPR
  Selectable markers: Puromycin
Growth in bacteria
  Bacterial resistance: Ampicillin, 100 μg/mL
  Growth temperature: 30°C
  Growth strain: NEB Stable
  Copy number: High Copy
Gene/Insert
  Gene/Insert name: sgWRN1
  gRNA/shRNA sequence: GTAAATTGGAAAACCCACGG
  Species: H. sapiens (human)
  Insert size (bp): 25
  Entrez Gene: WRN (a.k.a. RECQ3, RECQL2, RECQL3)
  Cloning method: Restriction Enzyme; 5′ cloning site BsmBI (destroyed during cloning); 3′ cloning site BsmBI (destroyed during cloning)
Terms and licenses: Academic/Nonprofit Terms; Industry Terms: Not Available to Industry
Depositor comments: Please visit https://www.biorxiv.org/content/10.1101/502070v1 for BioRxiv preprint.
How to cite: pXPR_BRD003-sgWRN1 was a gift from Francisca Vazquez (Addgene plasmid # 125771 ; http://n2t.net/addgene:125771 ; RRID:Addgene_125771)
