[The description below was written by a language model from this plasmid's Addgene catalogue record and pLannotate feature annotations shown in this document.]
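Description:
pXPR_BRD003-sgWRN1 is a lentiviral CRISPR guide-expression plasmid built on the pXPR_BRD003 backbone (about 8.3 kb in total) for constitutive expression of a single guide RNA against the human WRN gene, which encodes a RecQ-family helicase. In bacteria it is maintained through a high-copy ColE1/pUC-type origin and selected with ampicillin via the AmpR (β-lactamase) cassette. An f1 origin, an SV40 origin and remnants of lac/lacZα cloning-vector sequence are also present in the backbone.

The transfer cassette has a third-generation, self-inactivating layout. An RSV promoter fused to a truncated HIV-1 5' LTR drives production of the genomic RNA, which carries the Ψ packaging signal with a partial gag sequence, the Rev response element for Rev-dependent nuclear export, a cPPT/CTS element, WPRE to enhance transcript expression, and a ΔU3 3' LTR followed by an SV40 polyadenylation signal. Within this frame, a human U6 RNA polymerase III promoter transcribes the WRN-targeting spacer joined to the Streptococcus pyogenes Cas9 guide scaffold. The short guide oligonucleotide was inserted between BsmBI sites that were destroyed during cloning. Downstream, the EF-1α core promoter with its intron A drives puromycin N-acetyltransferase, allowing puromycin selection of transduced mammalian cells.

No Cas9 coding sequence is annotated, so the nuclease must be supplied separately, for example by cells that already express Cas9. The associated publication concerns WRN as a synthetic lethal target in microsatellite-unstable cancers, consistent with use of this guide for WRN knockout in human cancer cells.
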