Features (pLannotate 1.2.2; 29 found; start..end, strand, type, name):
    414..506     +  CDS            lacI (fragment): lac repressor; lacI; The lac repressor binds to the lac operator to inhibit transcription in E. coli. This inhibition can be relieved by adding lactose or isopropyl-β-D-thiogalactopyranoside (IPTG).
    519..540     +  protein_bind   CAP binding site: CAP binding activates transcription in the presence of cAMP. E. coli catabolite activator protein
    555..585     +  promoter       lac promoter: promoter for the E. coli lac operon
    593..609     +  protein_bind   lac operator: The lac repressor binds to the lac operator to inhibit transcription in E. coli. This inhibition can be relieved by adding lactose or isopropyl-β-D-thiogalactopyranoside (IPTG). lac repressor encoded by lacI
    654..672     +  promoter       T3 promoter: promoter for bacteriophage T3 RNA polymerase
    700..926     +  promoter       RSV promoter: Rous sarcoma virus enhancer/promoter
    927..1107    +  LTR            5' LTR (truncated): truncated 5' long terminal repeat (LTR) from HIV-1
   1154..1279    +  misc_feature   HIV-1 Ψ: packaging signal of human immunodeficiency virus type 1
   1263..1626    +  CDS            HIV-1 gag (fragment): gag protein from human immunodeficiency virus 1; gag
   1772..2005    +  misc_feature   RRE: The Rev response element (RRE) of HIV-1 allows for Rev-dependent mRNA export from the nucleus to the cytoplasm.
   2382..2408    +  CDS            Rev (fragment): human immunodeficiency virus 1 (HIV-1) Rev protein; rev; enhances nuclear export of unspliced and incompletely spliced viral mRNAs
   2412..2652    +  promoter       U6 promoter: RNA polymerase III promoter for human U6 snRNA
   2682..2757    +  misc_RNA       gRNA scaffold: guide RNA scaffold for the Streptococcus pyogenes CRISPR/Cas9 system
   2813..2930    +  misc_feature   cPPT/CTS: central polypurine tract and central termination sequence of HIV-1
   2996..3062    +  CDS            small t antigen (fragment): SV40 (simian virus 40) small t antigen
   3088..3299    +  promoter       EF-1α core promoter: core promoter for human elongation factor EF-1α
   3300..4238    +  intron         EF-1α intron A: intron upstream of the start codon of human EF-1α
   4260..4859    +  CDS            PuroR (fragment): puromycin N-acetyltransferase; pac from Streptomyces; confers resistance to puromycin
   4875..5463    +  misc_feature   WPRE: woodchuck hepatitis virus posttranscriptional regulatory element
   5514..5533    +  misc_feature   cPPT/CTS (fragment): central polypurine tract and central termination sequence of HIV-1
   5535..5768    +  LTR            3' LTR (ΔU3): self-inactivating 3' long terminal repeat (LTR) from HIV-1
   5846..5967    +  polyA_signal   SV40 poly(A) signal: SV40 polyadenylation signal
   6007..6142    +  rep_origin     SV40 ori: SV40 origin of replication
   6163..6181    -  promoter       T7 promoter: promoter for bacteriophage T7 RNA polymerase
   6189..6344    +  CDS            lacZα (fragment): LacZα fragment of β-galactosidase; lacZ fragment
   6349..6777    +  rep_origin     f1 ori (sequence partly withheld): f1 bacteriophage origin of replication; arrow indicates direction of (+) strand synthesis
   6830..6934    +  promoter       AmpR promoter: bla
   6935..7795    +  CDS            AmpR: β-lactamase; bla; confers resistance to ampicillin, carbenicillin, and related antibiotics
   7966..231     +  rep_origin     ori (across the origin): high-copy-number ColE1/pMB1/pBR322/pUC origin of replication
>Addgene plasmid #125771 | pXPR_BRD003-sgWRN1 | addgene full sequence | sequence record 245952 | Addgene NGS Result
ACCTACACCGAACTGAGATACCTACAGCGTGAGCTATGAGAAAGCGCCACGCTTCCCGAAGGGAGAAAGG
CGGACAGGTATCCGGTAAGCGGCAGGGTCGGAACAGGAGAGCGCACGAGGGAGCTTCCAGGGGGAAACGC
CTGGTATCTTTATAGTCCTGTCGGGTTTCGCCACCTCTGACTTGAGCGTCGATTTTTGTGATGCTCGTCA
GGGGGGCGGAGCCTATGGAAAAACGCCAGCAACGCGGCCTTTTTACGGTTCCTGGCCTTTTGCTGGCCTT
TTGCTCACATGTTCTTTCCTGCGTTATCCCCTGATTCTGTGGATAACCGTATTACCGCCTTTGAGTGAGC
TGATACCGCTCGCCGCAGCCGAACGACCGAGCGCAGCGAGTCAGTGAGCGAGGAAGCGGAAGAGCGCCCA
ATACGCAAACCGCCTCTCCCCGCGCGTTGGCCGATTCATTAATGCAGCTGGCACGACAGGTTTCCCGACT
GGAAAGCGGGCAGTGAGCGCAACGCAATTAATGTGAGTTAGCTCACTCATTAGGCACCCCAGGCTTTACA
CTTTATGCTTCCGGCTCGTATGTTGTGTGGAATTGTGAGCGGATAACAATTTCACACAGGAAACAGCTAT
GACCATGATTACGCCAAGCGCGCAATTAACCCTCACTAAAGGGAACAAAAGCTGGAGCTGCAAGCTTAAT
GTAGTCTTATGCAATACTCTTGTAGTCTTGCAACATGGTAACGATGAGTTAGCAACATGCCTTACAAGGA
GAGAAAAAGCACCGTGCATGCCGATTGGTGGAAGTAAGGTGGTACGATCGTGCCTTATTAGGAAGGCAAC
AGACGGGTCTGACATGGATTGGACGAACCACTGAATTGCCGCATTGCAGAGATATTGTATTTAAGTGCCT
AGCTCGATACATAAACGGGTCTCTCTGGTTAGACCAGATCTGAGCCTGGGAGCTCTCTGGCTAACTAGGG
AACCCACTGCTTAAGCCTCAATAAAGCTTGCCTTGAGTGCTTCAAGTAGTGTGTGCCCGTCTGTTGTGTG
ACTCTGGTAACTAGAGATCCCTCAGACCCTTTTAGTCAGTGTGGAAAATCTCTAGCAGTGGCGCCCGAAC
AGGGACTTGAAAGCGAAAGGGAAACCAGAGGAGCTCTCTCGACGCAGGACTCGGCTTGCTGAAGCGCGCA
CGGCAAGAGGCGAGGGGCGGCGACTGGTGAGTACGCCAAAAATTTTGACTAGCGGAGGCTAGAAGGAGAG
AGATGGGTGCGAGAGCGTCAGTATTAAGCGGGGGAGAATTAGATCGCGATGGGAAAAAATTCGGTTAAGG
CCAGGGGGAAAGAAAAAATATAAATTAAAACATATAGTATGGGCAAGCAGGGAGCTAGAACGATTCGCAG
TTAATCCTGGCCTGTTAGAAACATCAGAAGGCTGTAGACAAATACTGGGACAGCTACAACCATCCCTTCA
GACAGGATCAGAAGAACTTAGATCATTATATAATACAGTAGCAACCCTCTATTGTGTGCATCAAAGGATA
GAGATAAAAGACACCAAGGAAGCTTTAGACAAGATAGAGGAAGAGCAAAACAAAAGTAAGACCACCGCAC
AGCAAGCGGCCGCTGATCTTCAGACCTGGAGGAGGAGATATGAGGGACAATTGGAGAAGTGAATTATATA
AATATAAAGTAGTAAAAATTGAACCATTAGGAGTAGCACCCACCAAGGCAAAGAGAAGAGTGGTGCAGAG
AGAAAAAAGAGCAGTGGGAATAGGAGCTTTGTTCCTTGGGTTCTTGGGAGCAGCAGGAAGCACTATGGGC
GCAGCGTCAATGACGCTGACGGTACAGGCCAGACAATTATTGTCTGGTATAGTGCAGCAGCAGAACAATT
TGCTGAGGGCTATTGAGGCGCAACAGCATCTGTTGCAACTCACAGTCTGGGGCATCAAGCAGCTCCAGGC
AAGAATCCTGGCTGTGGAAAGATACCTAAAGGATCAACAGCTCCTGGGGATTTGGGGTTGCTCTGGAAAA
CTCATTTGCACCACTGCTGTGCCTTGGAATGCTAGTTGGAGTAATAAATCTCTGGAACAGATTTGGAATC
ACACGACCTGGATGGAGTGGGACAGAGAAATTAACAATTACACAAGCTTAATACACTCCTTAATTGAAGA
ATCGCAAAACCAGCAAGAAAAGAATGAACAAGAATTATTGGAATTAGATAAATGGGCAAGTTTGTGGAAT
TGGTTTAACATAACAAATTGGCTGTGGTATATAAAATTATTCATAATGATAGTAGGAGGCTTGGTAGGTT
TAAGAATAGTTTTTGCTGTACTTTCTATAGTGAATAGAGTTAGGCAGGGATATTCACCATTATCGTTTCA
GACCCACCTCCCAACCCCGAGGGGACCCAGAGAGGGCCTATTTCCCATGATTCCTTCATATTTGCATATA
CGATACAAGGCTGTTAGAGAGATAATTAGAATTAATTTGACTGTAAACACAAAGATATTAGTACAAAATA
CGTGACGTAGAAAGTAATAATTTCTTGGGTAGTTTGCAGTTTTAAAATTATGTTTTAAAATGGACTATCA
TATGCTTACCGTAACTTGAAAGTATTTCGATTTCTTGGCTTTATATATCTTGTGGAAAGGACGAAACACC
GGTAAATTGGAAAACCCACGGGTTTTAGAGCTAGAAATAGCAAGTTAAAATAAGGCTAGTCCGTTATCAA
CTTGAAAAAGTGGCACCGAGTCGGTGCTTTTTTAAGCTTGGCGTAACTAGATCTTGAGACAAATGGCAGT
ATTCATCCACAATTTTAAAAGAAAAGGGGGGATTGGGGGGTACAGTGCAGGGGAAAGAATAGTAGACATA
ATAGCAACAGACATACAAACTAAAGAATTACAAAAACAAATTACAAAAATTCAAAATTTTCGGGTTTATT
ACAGGGACAGCAGAGATCCACTTTGGCGCCGGCTCGAGGGGGCCCGGGTGCAAAGATGGATAAAGTTTTA
AACAGAGAGGAATCTTTGCAGCTAATGGACCTTCTAGGTCTTGAAAGGAGTGGGAATTGGCTCCGGTGCC
CGTCAGTGGGCAGAGCGCACATCGCCCACAGTCCCCGAGAAGTTGGGGGGAGGGGTCGGCAATTGATCCG
GTGCCTAGAGAAGGTGGCGCGGGGTAAACTGGGAAAGTGATGTCGTGTACTGGCTCCGCCTTTTTCCCGA
GGGTGGGGGAGAACCGTATATAAGTGCAGTAGTCGCCGTGAACGTTCTTTTTCGCAACGGGTTTGCCGCC
AGAACACAGGTAAGTGCCGTGTGTGGTTCCCGCGGGCCTGGCCTCTTTACGGGTTATGGCCCTTGCGTGC
CTTGAATTACTTCCACCTGGCTGCAGTACGTGATTCTTGATCCCGAGCTTCGGGTTGGAAGTGGGTGGGA
GAGTTCGAGGCCTTGCGCTTAAGGAGCCCCTTCGCCTCGTGCTTGAGTTGAGGCCTGGCCTGGGCGCTGG
GGCCGCCGCGTGCGAATCTGGTGGCACCTTCGCGCCTGTCTCGCTGCTTTCGATAAGTCTCTAGCCATTT
AAAATTTTTGATGACCTGCTGCGACGCTTTTTTTCTGGCAAGATAGTCTTGTAAATGCGGGCCAAGATCT
GCACACTGGTATTTCGGTTTTTGGGGCCGCGGGCGGCGACGGGGCCCGTGCGTCCCAGCGCACATGTTCG
GCGAGGCGGGGCCTGCGAGCGCGGCCACCGAGAATCGGACGGGGGTAGTCTCAAGCTGGCCGGCCTGCTC
TGGTGCCTGGCCTCGCGCCGCCGTGTATCGCCCCGCCCTGGGCGGCAAGGCTGGCCCGGTCGGCACCAGT
TGCGTGAGCGGAAAGATGGCCGCTTCCCGGCCCTGCTGCAGGGAGCTCAAAATGGAGGACGCGGCGCTCG
GGAGAGCGGGCGGGTGAGTCACCCACACAAAGGAAAAGGGCCTTTCCGTCCTCAGCCGTCGCTTCATGTG
ACTCCACGGAGTACCGGGCGCCGTCCAGGCACCTCGATTAGTTCTCGAGCTTTTGGAGTACGTCGTCTTT
AGGTTGGGGGGAGGGGTTTTATGCGATGGAGTTTCCCCACACTGAGTGGGTGGAGACTGAAGTTAGGCCA
GCTTGGCACTTGATGTAATTCTCCTTGGAATTTGCCCTTTTTGAGTTTGGATCTTGGTTCATTCTCAAGC
CTCAGACAGTGGTTCAAAGTTTTTTTCTTCCATTTCAGGTGTCGTGACGTACGGCCACCATGACCGAGTA
CAAGCCCACGGTGCGCCTCGCCACCCGCGACGACGTCCCCAGGGCCGTACGCACCCTCGCCGCCGCGTTC
GCCGACTACCCCGCCACGCGCCACACCGTCGATCCGGACCGCCACATCGAGCGGGTCACCGAGCTGCAAG
AACTCTTCCTCACGCGCGTCGGGCTCGACATCGGCAAGGTGTGGGTCGCGGACGACGGCGCCGCCGTGGC
GGTCTGGACCACGCCGGAGAGCGTCGAAGCGGGGGCGGTGTTCGCCGAGATCGGCCCGCGCATGGCCGAG
TTGAGCGGTTCCCGGCTGGCCGCGCAGCAACAGATGGAAGGCCTCCTGGCGCCGCACCGGCCCAAGGAGC
CCGCGTGGTTCCTGGCCACCGTCGGAGTCTCGCCCGACCACCAGGGCAAGGGTCTGGGCAGCGCCGTCGT
GCTCCCCGGAGTGGAGGCGGCCGAGCGCGCCGGGGTGCCCGCCTTCCTGGAGACCTCCGCGCCCCGCAAC
CTCCCCTTCTACGAGCGGCTCGGCTTCACCGTCACCGCCGACGTCGAGGTGCCCGAAGGACCGCGCACCT
GGTGCATGACCCGCAAGCCCGGTGCCTGAACGCGTTAAGTCGACAATCAACCTCTGGATTACAAAATTTG
TGAAAGATTGACTGGTATTCTTAACTATGTTGCTCCTTTTACGCTATGTGGATACGCTGCTTTAATGCCT
TTGTATCATGCTATTGCTTCCCGTATGGCTTTCATTTTCTCCTCCTTGTATAAATCCTGGTTGCTGTCTC
TTTATGAGGAGTTGTGGCCCGTTGTCAGGCAACGTGGCGTGGTGTGCACTGTGTTTGCTGACGCAACCCC
CACTGGTTGGGGCATTGCCACCACCTGTCAGCTCCTTTCCGGGACTTTCGCTTTCCCCCTCCCTATTGCC
ACGGCGGAACTCATCGCCGCCTGCCTTGCCCGCTGCTGGACAGGGGCTCGGCTGTTGGGCACTGACAATT
CCGTGGTGTTGTCGGGGAAATCATCGTCCTTTCCTTGGCTGCTCGCCTGTGTTGCCACCTGGATTCTGCG
CGGGACGTCCTTCTGCTACGTCCCTTCGGCCCTCAATCCAGCGGACCTTCCTTCCCGCGGCCTGCTGCCG
GCTCTGCGGCCTCTTCCGCGTCTTCGCCTTCGCCCTCAGACGAGTCGGATCTCCCTTTGGGCCGCCTCCC
CGCGTCGACTTTAAGACCAATGACTTACAAGGCAGCTGTAGATCTTAGCCACTTTTTAAAAGAAAAGGGG
GGACTGGAAGGGCTAATTCACTCCCAACGAAGACAAGATCTGCTTTTTGCTTGTACTGGGTCTCTCTGGT
TAGACCAGATCTGAGCCTGGGAGCTCTCTGGCTAACTAGGGAACCCACTGCTTAAGCCTCAATAAAGCTT
GCCTTGAGTGCTTCAAGTAGTGTGTGCCCGTCTGTTGTGTGACTCTGGTAACTAGAGATCCCTCAGACCC
TTTTAGTCAGTGTGGAAAATCTCTAGCAGTACGTATAGTAGTTCATGTCATCTTATTATTCAGTATTTAT
AACTTGCAAAGAAATGAATATCAGAGAGTGAGAGGAACTTGTTTATTGCAGCTTATAATGGTTACAAATA
AAGCAATAGCATCACAAATTTCACAAATAAAGCATTTTTTTCACTGCATTCTAGTTGTGGTTTGTCCAAA
CTCATCAATGTATCTTATCATGTCTGGCTCTAGCTATCCCGCCCCTAACTCCGCCCATCCCGCCCCTAAC
TCCGCCCAGTTCCGCCCATTCTCCGCCCCATGGCTGACTAATTTTTTTTATTTATGCAGAGGCCGAGGCC
GCCTCGGCCTCTGAGCTATTCCAGAAGTAGTGAGGAGGCTTTTTTGGAGGCCTAGGGACGTACCCAATTC
GCCCTATAGTGAGTCGTATTACGCGCGCTCACTGGCCGTCGTTTTACAACGTCGTGACTGGGAAAACCCT
GGCGTTACCCAACTTAATCGCCTTGCAGCACATCCCCCTTTCGCCAGCTGGCGTAATAGCGAAGAGGCCC
GCACCGATCGCCCTTCCCAACAGTTGCGCAGCCTGAATGGCGAATGGG
[124 nt withheld, positions 6349-6472]
C
[91 nt withheld, positions 6474-6564]
A
[49 nt withheld, positions 6566-6614]
CCTTTGACGTTGGAGTCCACGTTCTTT
[37 nt withheld, positions 6642-6678]
ACCCTATCTCGGTCTATTCTTTTGATTTATAAGGGATTTTGCCGATTTCGGCCTATTGGTTAAAAAATGA
GCTGATTTAACAAAAATTTAACGCGAATTTTAACAAAATATTAACGCTTACAATTTAGGTGGCACTTTTC
GGGGAAATGTGCGCGGAACCCCTATTTGTTTATTTTTCTAAATACATTCAAATATGTATCCGCTCATGAG
ACAATAACCCTGATAAATGCTTCAATAATATTGAAAAAGGAAGAGTATGAGTATTCAACATTTCCGTGTC
GCCCTTATTCCCTTTTTTGCGGCATTTTGCCTTCCTGTTTTTGCTCACCCAGAAACGCTGGTGAAAGTAA
AAGATGCTGAAGATCAGTTGGGTGCACGAGTGGGTTACATCGAACTGGATCTCAACAGCGGTAAGATCCT
TGAGAGTTTTCGCCCCGAAGAACGTTTTCCAATGATGAGCACTTTTAAAGTTCTGCTATGTGGCGCGGTA
TTATCCCGTATTGACGCCGGGCAAGAGCAACTCGGTCGCCGCATACACTATTCTCAGAATGACTTGGTTG
AGTACTCACCAGTCACAGAAAAGCATCTTACGGATGGCATGACAGTAAGAGAATTATGCAGTGCTGCCAT
AACCATGAGTGATAACACTGCGGCCAACTTACTTCTGACAACGATCGGAGGACCGAAGGAGCTAACCGCT
TTTTTGCACAACATGGGGGATCATGTAACTCGCCTTGATCGTTGGGAACCGGAGCTGAATGAAGCCATAC
CAAACGACGAGCGTGACACCACGATGCCTGTAGCAATGGCAACAACGTTGCGCAAACTATTAACTGGCGA
ACTACTTACTCTAGCTTCCCGGCAACAATTAATAGACTGGATGGAGGCGGATAAAGTTGCAGGACCACTT
CTGCGCTCGGCCCTTCCGGCTGGCTGGTTTATTGCTGATAAATCTGGAGCCGGTGAGCGTGGGTCTCGCG
GTATCATTGCAGCACTGGGGCCAGATGGTAAGCCCTCCCGTATCGTAGTTATCTACACGACGGGGAGTCA
GGCAACTATGGATGAACGAAATAGACAGATCGCTGAGATAGGTGCCTCACTGATTAAGCATTGGTAACTG
TCAGACCAAGTTTACTCATATATACTTTAGATTGATTTAAAACTTCATTTTTAATTTAAAAGGATCTAGG
TGAAGATCCTTTTTGATAATCTCATGACCAAAATCCCTTAACGTGAGTTTTCGTTCCACTGAGCGTCAGA
CCCCGTAGAAAAGATCAAAGGATCTTCTTGAGATCCTTTTTTTCTGCGCGTAATCTGCTGCTTGCAAACA
AAAAAACCACCGCTACCAGCGGTGGTTTGTTTGCCGGATCAAGAGCTACCAACTCTTTTTCCGAAGGTAA
CTGGCTTCAGCAGAGCGCAGATACCAAATACTGTTCTTCTAGTGTAGCCGTAGTTAGGCCACCACTTCAA
GAACTCTGTAGCACCGCCTACATACCTCGCTCTGCTAATCCTGTTACCAGTGGCTGCTGCCAGTGGCGAT
AAGTCGTGTCTTACCGGGTTGGACTCAAGACGATAGTTACCGGATAAGGCGCAGCGGTCGGGCTGAACGG
GGGGTTCGTGCACACAGCCCAGCTTGGAGCGAACG
